>Addgene plasmid #97065 | pEHISSSO6206 | addgene full sequence | sequence record 189198 | Addgene NGS Result
[124 nt withheld, positions 1-124]
C
[91 nt withheld, positions 126-216]
A
[49 nt withheld, positions 218-266]
CCTTTGACGTTGGAGTCCACGTTCTTT
[37 nt withheld, positions 294-330]
ACCCTATCTCGGTCTATTCTTTTGATTTATAAGGGATTTTGCCGATTTCGGCCTATTGGTTAAAAAATGA
GCTGATTTAACAAAAATTTAACGCGAATTTTAACAAAATATTAACGCTTACAATTTAGGTGGCACTTTTC
GGGGAAATGTGCGCGGAACCCCTATTTGTTTATTTTTCTAAATACATTCAAATATGTATCCGCTCATGAA
TTAATTCTTAGAAAAACTCATCGAGCATCAAATGAAACTGCAATTTATTCATATCAGGATTATCAATACC
ATATTTTTGAAAAAGCCGTTTCTGTAATGAAGGAGAAAACTCACCGAGGCAGTTCCATAGGATGGCAAGA
TCCTGGTATCGGTCTGCGATTCCGACTCGTCCAACATCAATACAACCTATTAATTTCCCCTCGTCAAAAA
TAAGGTTATCAAGTGAGAAATCACCATGAGTGACGACTGAATCCGGTGAGAATGGCAAAAGTTTATGCAT
TTCTTTCCAGACTTGTTCAACAGGCCAGCCATTACGCTCGTCATCAAAATCACTCGCATCAACCAAACCG
TTATTCATTCGTGATTGCGCCTGAGCGAGACGAAATACGCGATCGCTGTTAAAAGGACAATTACAAACAG
GAATCGAATGCAACCGGCGCAGGAACACTGCCAGCGCATCAACAATATTTTCACCTGAATCAGGATATTC
TTCTAATACCTGGAATGCTGTTTTCCCGGGGATCGCAGTGGTGAGTAACCATGCATCATCAGGAGTACGG
ATAAAATGCTTGATGGTCGGAAGAGGCATAAATTCCGTCAGCCAGTTTAGTCTGACCATCTCATCTGTAA
CATCATTGGCAACGCTACCTTTGCCATGTTTCAGAAACAACTCTGGCGCATCGGGCTTCCCATACAATCG
ATAGATTGTCGCACCTGATTGCCCGACATTATCGCGAGCCCATTTATACCCATATAAATCAGCATCCATG
TTGGAATTTAATCGCGGCCTAGAGCAAGACGTTTCCCGTTGAATATGGCTCATAACACCCCTTGTATTAC
TGTTTATGTAAGCAGACAGTTTTATTGTTCATGACCAAAATCCCTTAACGTGAGTTTTCGTTCCACTGAG
CGTCAGACCCCGTAGAAAAGATCAAAGGATCTTCTTGAGATCCTTTTTTTCTGCGCGTAATCTGCTGCTT
GCAAACAAAAAAACCACCGCTACCAGCGGTGGTTTGTTTGCCGGATCAAGAGCTACCAACTCTTTTTCCG
AAGGTAACTGGCTTCAGCAGAGCGCAGATACCAAATACTGTCCTTCTAGTGTAGCCGTAGTTAGGCCACC
ACTTCAAGAACTCTGTAGCACCGCCTACATACCTCGCTCTGCTAATCCTGTTACCAGTGGCTGCTGCCAG
TGGCGATAAGTCGTGTCTTACCGGGTTGGACTCAAGACGATAGTTACCGGATAAGGCGCAGCGGTCGGGC
TGAACGGGGGGTTCGTGCACACAGCCCAGCTTGGAGCGAACGACCTACACCGAACTGAGATACCTACAGC
GTGAGCTATGAGAAAGCGCCACGCTTCCCGAAGGGAGAAAGGCGGACAGGTATCCGGTAAGCGGCAGGGT
CGGAACAGGAGAGCGCACGAGGGAGCTTCCAGGGGGAAACGCCTGGTATCTTTATAGTCCTGTCGGGTTT
CGCCACCTCTGACTTGAGCGTCGATTTTTGTGATGCTCGTCAGGGGGGCGGAGCCTATGGAAAAACGCCA
GCAACGCGGCCTTTTTACGGTTCCTGGCCTTTTGCTGGCCTTTTGCTCACATGTTCTTTCCTGCGTTATC
CCCTGATTCTGTGGATAACCGTATTACCGCCTTTGAGTGAGCTGATACCGCTCGCCGCAGCCGAACGACC
GAGCGCAGCGAGTCAGTGAGCGAGGAAGCGGAAGAGCGCCTGATGCGGTATTTTCTCCTTACGCATCTGT
GCGGTATTTCACACCGCAATGGTGCACTCTCAGTACAATCTGCTCTGATGCCGCATAGTTAAGCCAGTAT
ACACTCCGCTATCGCTACGTGACTGGGTCATGGCTGCGCCCCGACACCCGCCAACACCCGCTGACGCGCC
CTGACGGGCTTGTCTGCTCCCGGCATCCGCTTACAGACAAGCTGTGACCGTCTCCGGGAGCTGCATGTGT
CAGAGGTTTTCACCGTCATCACCGAAACGCGCGAGGCAGCTGCGGTAAAGCTCATCAGCGTGGTCGTGAA
GCGATTCACAGATGTCTGCCTGTTCATCCGCGTCCAGCTCGTTGAGTTTCTCCAGAAGCGTTAATGTCTG
GCTTCTGATAAAGCGGGCCATGTTAAGGGCGGTTTTTTCCTGTTTGGTCACTGATGCCTCCGTGTAAGGG
GGATTTCTGTTCATGGGGGTAATGATACCGATGAAACGAGAGAGGATGCTCACGATACGGGTTACTGATG
ATGAACATGCCCGGTTACTGGAACGTTGTGAGGGTAAACAACTGGCGGTATGGATGCGGCGGGACCAGAG
AAAAATCACTCAGGGTCAATGCCAGCGCTTCGTTAATACAGATGTAGGTGTTCCACAGGGTAGCCAGCAG
CATCCTGCGATGCAGATCCGGAACATAATGGTGCAGGGCGCTGACTTCCGCGTTTCCAGACTTTACGAAA
CACGGAAACCGAAGACCATTCATGTTGTTGCTCAGGTCGCAGACGTTTTGCAGCAGCAGTCGCTTCACGT
TCGCTCGCGTATCGGTGATTCATTCTGCTAACCAGTAAGGCAACCCCGCCAGCCTAGCCGGGTCCTCAAC
GACAGGAGCACGATCATGCGCACCCGTGGGGCCGCCATGCCGGCGATAATGGCCTGCTTCTCGCCGAAAC
GTTTGGTGGCGGGACCAGTGACGAAGGCTTGAGCGAGGGCGTGCAAGATTCCGAATACCGCAAGCGACAG
GCCGATCATCGTCGCGCTCCAGCGAAAGCGGTCCTCGCCGAAAATGACCCAGAGCGCTGCCGGCACCTGT
CCTACGAGTTGCATGATAAAGAAGACAGTCATAAGTGCGGCGACGATAGTCATGCCCCGCGCCCACCGGA
AGGAGCTGACTGGGTTGAAGGCTCTCAAGGGCATCGGTCGAGATCCCGGTGCCTAATGAGTGAGCTAACT
TACATTAATTGCGTTGCGCTCACTGCCCGCTTTCCAGTCGGGAAACCTGTCGTGCCAGCTGCATTAATGA
ATCGGCCAACGCGCGGGGAGAGGCGGTTTGCGTATTGGGCGCCAGGGTGGTTTTTCTTTTCACCAGTGAG
ACGGGCAACAGCTGATTGCCCTTCACCGCCTGGCCCTGAGAGAGTTGCAGCAAGCGGTCCACGCTGGTTT
GCCCCAGCAGGCGAAAATCCTGTTTGATGGTGGTTAACGGCGGGATATAACATGAGCTGTCTTCGGTATC
GTCGTATCCCACTACCGAGATGTCCGCACCAACGCGCAGCCCGGACTCGGTAATGGCGCGCATTGCGCCC
AGCGCCATCTGATCGTTGGCAACCAGCATCGCAGTGGGAACGATGCCCTCATTCAGCATTTGCATGGTTT
GTTGAAAACCGGACATGGCACTCCAGTCGCCTTCCCGTTCCGCTATCGGCTGAATTTGATTGCGAGTGAG
ATATTTATGCCAGCCAGCCAGACGCAGACGCGCCGAGACAGAACTTAATGGGCCCGCTAACAGCGCGATT
TGCTGGTGACCCAATGCGACCAGATGCTCCACGCCCAGTCGCGTACCGTCTTCATGGGAGAAAATAATAC
TGTTGATGGGTGTCTGGTCAGAGACATCAAGAAATAACGCCGGAACATTAGTGCAGGCAGCTTCCACAGC
AATGGCATCCTGGTCATCCAGCGGATAGTTAATGATCAGCCCACTGACGCGTTGCGCGAGAAGATTGTGC
ACCGCCGCTTTACAGGCTTCGACGCCGCTTCGTTCTACCATCGACACCACCACGCTGGCACCCAGTTGAT
CGGCGCGAGATTTAATCGCCGCGACAATTTGCGACGGCGCGTGCAGGGCCAGACTGGAGGTGGCAACGCC
AATCAGCAACGACTGTTTGCCCGCCAGTTGTTGTGCCACGCGGTTGGGAATGTAATTCAGCTCCGCCATC
GCCGCTTCCACTTTTTCCCGCGTTTTCGCAGAAACGTGGCTGGCCTGGTTCACCACGCGGGAAACGGTCT
GATAAGAGACACCGGCATACTCTGCGACATCGTATAACGTTACTGGTTTCACATTCACCACCCTGAATTG
ACTCTCTTCCGGGCGCTATCATGCCATACCGCGAAAGGTTTTGCGCCATTCGATGGTGTCCGGGATCTCG
ACGCTCTCCCTTATGCGACTCCTGCATTAGGAAGCAGCCCAGTAGTAGGTTGAGGCCGTTGAGCACCGCC
GCCGCAAGGAATGGTGCATGCAAGGAGATGGCGCCCAACAGTCCCCCGGCCACGGGGCCTGCCACCATAC
CCACGCCGAAACAAGCGCTCATGAGCCCGAAGTGGCGAGCCCGATCTTCCCCATCGGTGATGTCGGCGAT
ATAGGCGCCAGCAACCGCACCTGTGGCGCCGGTGATGCCGGCCACGATGCGTCCGGCGTAGAGGATCGAG
ATCGATCTCGATCCCGCGAAATTAATACGACTCACTATAGGGGAATTGTGAGCGGATAACAATTCCCCTC
TAGAAATAATTTTGTTTAACTTTAAGAAGGAGATATACATATGTCGTACTACCATCACCATCACCATCAC
GATTACGATATCCCAACGACCGAAAACCTGTATTTTCAGGGCGCCATGGCAATTAGAAGACTTGTTTTAG
ACGTTCTGAAGCCTATTAGGGGAACATCGATAGTTGACTTAGCTGAGAGAATCTCAAAATTGGATGGTGT
CGAAGGCGTAAACATAAGTGTCACTGATATGGACGTTGAAACTATGGGATTAATGATAATAATTGAAGGA
ACCAGTCTCAATTTTGATGATATAAGAAAAATGCTAGAAGAAGAGGGATGTGCAATCCATAGCATTGATG
AAGTAGTAAGTGGTAATAGAATAATTGAGGGAAAGATAAAGGATGATTTGTAGGGATCCGAATTCGAGCT
CCGTCGACAAGCTTGCGGCCGCACTCGAGCACCACCACCACCACCACTGAGATCCGGCTGCTAACAAAGC
CCGAAAGGAAGCTGAGTTGGCTGCTGCCACCGCTGAGCAATAACTAGCATAACCCCTTGGGGCCTCTAAA
CGGGTCTTGAGGGGTTTTTTGCTGAAAGGAGGAACTATATCCGGATTGGCGAATGGG
Features (pLannotate 1.2.2; 20 found; start..end, strand, type, name):
      1..429     +  rep_origin     f1 ori (sequence partly withheld): f1 bacteriophage origin of replication; arrow indicates direction of (+) strand synthesis
    482..539     +  promoter       AmpR promoter (fragment): bla
    548..1363    -  CDS            KanR: aminoglycoside phosphotransferase; aph(3')-Ia; confers resistance to kanamycin in bacteria or G418 (Geneticin®) in eukaryotes
   1485..2073    +  rep_origin     ori: high-copy-number ColE1/pMB1/pBR322/pUC origin of replication
   2259..2398    -  misc_feature   bom: basis of mobility region from pBR322
   2500..2691    -  CDS            rop: Rop protein, which maintains plasmids at low copy number; rop
   2708..3088    +  CDS            YPB1_ECOLX: Protein predicted: Swiss-Prot protein existence level 4. From Escherichia coli.
   3160..3451    -  CDS            TcR (fragment): tetracycline efflux protein; tet; confers resistance to tetracycline
   3466..3487    -  protein_bind   CAP binding site: CAP binding activates transcription in the presence of cAMP. E. coli catabolite activator protein
   3500..4582    -  CDS            lacI: lac repressor; lacI; The lac repressor binds to the lac operator to inhibit transcription in E. coli. This inhibition can be relieved by adding lactose or isopropyl-β-D-thiogalactopyranoside (IPTG).
   4583..4660    -  promoter       lacI promoter: lacI
   4668..4947    -  CDS            TcR (fragment): tetracycline efflux protein; tet; confers resistance to tetracycline
   4973..4991    +  promoter       T7 promoter: promoter for bacteriophage T7 RNA polymerase
   4992..5016    +  protein_bind   lac operator: The lac repressor binds to the lac operator to inhibit transcription in E. coli. This inhibition can be relieved by adding lactose or isopropyl-β-D-thiogalactopyranoside (IPTG). lac repressor encoded by lacI
   5031..5053    +  RBS            RBS: efficient ribosome binding site from bacteriophage T7 gene 10 (Olins and Rangwala, 1989)
   5071..5090    +  CDS            8xHis (fragment): 8xHis affinity tag
   5112..5132    +  CDS            TEV site: tobacco etch virus (TEV) protease recognition and cleavage site
   5470..5487    +  CDS            9xHis (fragment): 9xHis affinity tag
   5497..5546    +  CDS            SET1 (fragment): solubility-enhancement tag derived from T7 phage gene 10B
   5554..5601    +  terminator     T7 terminator: transcription terminator for bacteriophage T7 RNA polymerase
