[The description below was written by a language model from this plasmid's Addgene catalogue record and pLannotate feature annotations shown in this document.]
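Description:
pEHISSSO6206 is a bacterial protein-expression plasmid built on the pEHISTEV backbone, a pET-style T7 vector, and carries the 288 bp open reading frame SSO6206 from the archaeon Sulfolobus solfataricus without mutation. It was made in a structural proteomics programme to produce recombinant SSO6206 protein. The plasmid totals about 5.6 kb and is selected with kanamycin through an aminoglycoside phosphotransferase (KanR) gene. It replicates from a ColE1/pBR322-type origin accompanied by the bom region and the rop gene, consistent with its catalogue listing as low copy. An f1 phage origin is also present. Short tetracycline-resistance gene fragments flanking the lacI region appear to be non-functional remnants of the pBR322 lineage.

The insert sits between NcoI and BamHI sites, both retained, downstream of a T7 promoter fused to a lac operator and the strong T7 gene 10 ribosome binding site, and upstream of the T7 terminator. A lacI gene with its own promoter supplies repressor, so transcription stays low until IPTG or lactose relieves repression. Expression requires a host supplying T7 RNA polymerase, such as DE3 lysogens, while a standard cloning strain is used for propagation. The backbone contributes an N-terminal 6xHis tag followed by a TEV protease recognition site, which allows metal-affinity purification and then removal of the tag to leave near-native protein.

The feature table also detects a second His-tag fragment and a short fragment matching a T7 gene 10-derived tag between the insert and the terminator. These look like leftover vector sequence, and the record lists only the N-terminal tag, so whether they are translated depends on the insert's stop codon, which the record does not state.
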