Addgene plasmid #97065: pEHISSSO6206
Purpose: Expressing Sulfolobus solfataricus orf SSO6206 protein
Depositing lab: Huanting Liu & James Naismith. Depositing organization: University of St. Andrews. Publication: The Scottish Structural Proteomics Facility: targets, methods and outputs. Oke M, Carter LG, Johnson KA, Liu H, McMahon SA, Yan X, Kerou M, Weikart ND, Kadi N, Sheikh MA, Schmelz S, Dorward M, Zawadzki M, Cozens C, Falconer H, Powers H, Overton IM, van Niekerk CA, Peng X, Patel P, Garrett RA, Prangishvili D, Botting CH, Coote PJ, Dryden DT, Barton GJ, Schwarz-Linek U, Challis GL, Taylor GL, White MF, Naismith JH. J Struct Funct Genomics. 2010 Jun;11(2):167-80. doi: 10.1007/s10969-010-9090-y. Epub 2010 Apr 24. PubMed 20419351.
Backbone
  Vector backbone: pEHISTEV
  Backbone size w/o insert (bp): 5353
  Total vector size (bp): 5641
Growth in bacteria
  Bacterial resistance: Kanamycin, 50 μg/mL
  Growth temperature: 37°C
  Growth strain: DH5alpha
  Growth instructions: Protein expression in DE3 strains
  Copy number: Low Copy
Gene/Insert
  Gene/Insert name: S. solfataricus orf SSO6206 (alt name: SSO6206)
  Species: Sulfolobus solfataricus
  Insert size (bp): 288
  Mutation: none
  Promoter: T7
  Tag / fusion protein: N-terminal TEV protease cleavable 6xHis tag (N terminal on backbone)
  Cloning method: Restriction Enzyme; 5′ cloning site NcoI (not destroyed); 3′ cloning site BamHI (not destroyed)
  Sequencing primers: 5′ T7 promoter; 3′ T7 terminator
Resource information
  A portion of this plasmid was derived from a plasmid made by: original
Terms and licenses: Academic/Nonprofit Terms; Industry Terms: Not Available to Industry
How to cite: pEHISSSO6206 was a gift from Huanting Liu & James Naismith (Addgene plasmid # 97065 ; http://n2t.net/addgene:97065 ; RRID:Addgene_97065)
